>Addgene plasmid #82233 | pDONR223_SOX2_WT | addgene full sequence | sequence record 164950 | Addgene NGS result
GGCAGTTCCCTACTCTCGCGTTAACGCTAGCATGGATGTTTTCCCAGTCACGACGTTGTAAAACGACGGC
CAGTCTTAAGCTCGGGCCCCAAATAATGATTTTATTTTGACTGATAGTGACCTGTTCGTTGCAACAAATT
GATGAGCAATGCTTTTTTATAATGCCAACTTTGTACAAAAAAGTTGGCATGTACAACATGATGGAGACGG
AGCTGAAGCCGCCGGGCCCGCAGCAAACTTCGGGGGGCGGCGGCGGCAACTCCACCGCGGCGGCGGCCGG
CGGCAACCAGAAAAACAGCCCGGACCGCGTCAAGCGGCCCATGAATGCCTTCATGGTGTGGTCCCGCGGG
CAGCGGCGCAAGATGGCCCAGGAGAACCCCAAGATGCACAACTCGGAGATCAGCAAGCGCCTGGGCGCCG
AGTGGAAACTTTTGTCGGAGACGGAGAAGCGGCCGTTCATCGACGAGGCTAAGCGGCTGCGAGCGCTGCA
CATGAAGGAGCACCCGGATTATAAATACCGGCCCCGGCGGAAAACCAAGACGCTCATGAAGAAGGATAAG
TACACGCTGCCCGGCGGGCTGCTGGCCCCCGGCGGCAATAGCATGGCGAGCGGGGTCGGGGTGGGCGCCG
GCCTGGGCGCGGGCGTGAACCAGCGCATGGACAGTTACGCGCACATGAACGGCTGGAGCAACGGCAGCTA
CAGCATGATGCAGGACCAGCTGGGCTACCCGCAGCACCCGGGCCTCAATGCGCACGGCGCAGCGCAGATG
CAGCCCATGCACCGCTACGACGTGAGCGCCCTGCAGTACAACTCCATGACCAGCTCGCAGACCTACATGA
ACGGCTCGCCCACCTACAGCATGTCCTACTCGCAGCAGGGCACCCCTGGCATGGCTCTTGGCTCCATGGG
TTCGGTGGTCAAGTCCGAGGCCAGCTCCAGCCCCCCTGTGGTTACCTCTTCCTCCCACTCCAGGGCGCCC
TGCCAGGCCGGGGACCTCCGGGACATGATCAGCATGTATCTCCCCGGCGCCGAGGTGCCGGAACCCGCCG
CCCCCAGCAGACTTCACATGTCCCAGCACTACCAGAGCGGCCCGGTGCCCGGCACGGCCATTAACGGCAC
ACTGCCCCTCTCACACATGTGCCCAACTTTCTTGTACAAAGTTGGCATTATAAGAAAGCATTGCTTATCA
ATTTGTTGCAACGAACAGGTCACTATCAGTCAAAATAAAATCATTATTTGCCATCCAGCTGATATCCCCT
ATAGTGAGTCGTATTACATGGTCATAGCTGTTTCCTGGCAGCTCTGGCCCGTGTCTCAAAATCTCTGATG
TTACATTGCACAAGATAAAAATATATCATCATGCCTCCTCTAGACCAGCCAGGACAGAAATGCCTCGACT
TCGCTGCTACCCAAGGTTGCCGGGTGACGCACACCGTGGAAACGGATGAAGGCACGAACCCAGTGGACAT
AAGCCTGTTCGGTTCGTAAGCTGTAATGCAAGTAGCGTATGCGCTCACGCAACTGGTCCAGAACCTTGAC
CGAACGCAGCGGTGGTAACGGCGCAGTGGCGGTTTTCATGGCTTGTTATGACTGTTTTTTTGGGGTACAG
TCTATGCCTCGGGCATCCAAGCAGCAAGCGCGTTACGCCGTGGGTCGATGTTTGATGTTATGGAGCAGCA
ACGATGTTACGCAGCAGGGCAGTCGCCCTAAAACAAAGTTAAACATTATGAGGGAAGCGGTGATCGCCGA
AGTATCGACTCAACTATCAGAGGTAGTTGGCGTCATCGAGCGCCATCTCGAACCGACGTTGCTGGCCGTA
CATTTGTACGGCTCCGCAGTGGATGGCGGCCTGAAGCCACACAGTGATATTGATTTGCTGGTTACGGTGA
CCGTAAGGCTTGATGAAACAACGCGGCGAGCTTTGATCAACGACCTTTTGGAAACTTCGGCTTCCCCTGG
AGAGAGCGAGATTCTCCGCGCTGTAGAAGTCACCATTGTTGTGCACGACGACATCATTCCGTGGCGTTAT
CCAGCTAAGCGCGAACTGCAATTTGGAGAATGGCAGCGCAATGACATTCTTGCAGGTATCTTCGAGCCAG
CCACGATCGACATTGATCTGGCTATCTTGCTGACAAAAGCAAGAGAACATAGCGTTGCCTTGGTAGGTCC
AGCGGCGGAGGAACTCTTTGATCCGGTTCCTGAACAGGATCTATTTGAGGCGCTAAATGAAACCTTAACG
CTATGGAACTCGCCGCCCGACTGGGCTGGCGATGAGCGAAATGTAGTGCTTACGTTGTCCCGCATTTGGT
ACAGCGCAGTAACCGGCAAAATCGCGCCGAAGGATGTCGCTGCCGACTGGGCAATGGAGCGCCTGCCGGC
CCAGTATCAGCCCGTCATACTTGAAGCTAGACAGGCTTATCTTGGACAAGAAGAAGATCGCTTGGCCTCG
CGCGCAGATCAGTTGGAAGAATTTGTCCACTACGTGAAAGGCGAGATCACCAAGGTAGTCGGCAAATAAC
CCTCGAGCCACCCATGACCAAAATCCCTTAACGTGAGTTACGCGTCGTTCCACTGAGCGTCAGACCCCGT
AGAAAAGATCAAAGGATCTTCTTGAGATCCTTTTTTTCTGCGCGTAATCTGCTGCTTGCAAACAAAAAAA
CCACCGCTACCAGCGGTGGTTTGTTTGCCGGATCAAGAGCTACCAACTCTTTTTCCGAAGGTAACTGGCT
TCAGCAGAGCGCAGATACCAAATACTGTTCTTCTAGTGTAGCCGTAGTTAGGCCACCACTTCAAGAACTC
TGTAGCACCGCCTACATACCTCGCTCTGCTAATCCTGTTACCAGTGGCTGCTGCCAGTGGCGATAAGTCG
TGTCTTACCGGGTTGGACTCAAGACGATAGTTACCGGATAAGGCGCAGCGGTCGGGCTGAACGGGGGGTT
CGTGCACACAGCCCAGCTTGGAGCGAACGACCTACACCGAACTGAGATACCTACAGCGTGAGCTATGAGA
AAGCGCCACGCTTCCCGAAGGGAGAAAGGCGGACAGGTATCCGGTAAGCGGCAGGGTCGGAACAGGAGAG
CGCACGAGGGAGCTTCCAGGGGGAAACGCCTGGTATCTTTATAGTCCTGTCGGGTTTCGCCACCTCTGAC
TTGAGCGTCGATTTTTGTGATGCTCGTCAGGGGGGCGGAGCCTATGGAAAAACGCCAGCAACGCGGCCTT
TTTACGGTTCCTGGCCTTTTGCTGGCCTTTTGCTCACATGTTCTTTCCTGCGTTATCCCCTGATTCTGTG
GATAACCGTATTACCGCCTTTGAGTGAGCTGATACCGCTCGCCGCAGCCGAACGACCGAGCGCAGCGAGT
CAGTGAGCGAGGAAGCGGAAGAGCGCCCAATACGCAAACCGCCTCTCCCCGCGCGTTGGCCGATTCATTA
ATGCAGCTGGCACGACAGGTTTCCCGACTGGAAAGCGGGCAGTGAGCGCAACGCAATTAATACGCGTACC
GCTAGCCAGGAAGAGTTTGTAGAAACGCAAAAAGGCCATCCGTCAGGATGGCCTTCTGCTTAGTTTGATG
CCTGGCAGTTTATGGCGGGCGTCCTGCCCGCCACCCTCCGGGCCGTTGCTTCACAACGTTCAAATCCGCT
CCCGGCGGATTTGTCCTACTCAGGAGAGCGTTCACCGACAAACAACAGATAAAACGAAAGGCCCAGTCTT
CCGACTGAGCCTTTCGTTTTATTTGATGCCT
Features (pLannotate 1.2.2; 12 found; start..end, strand, type, name):
     38..74      -  CDS            lacZα (fragment): LacZα fragment of β-galactosidase; lacZ fragment
     91..186     +  protein_bind   attL3: mutant version of attL; recombination site for the Gateway® LR reaction LR Clonase™
    189..1139    +  CDS            SOX2: SOX2_HUMAN - Experimental evidence at protein level: Swiss-Prot protein existence level 1. Transcription factor that forms a trimeric complex with OCT4 on DNA and controls the expression of a number of genes involved in embryonic development such as YES1, FGF4, UTF1 and ZFP206 (By similarity). Binds to the proximal enhancer region of NANOG (By similarity). Critical for early embryogenesis and for embryonic stem cell pluripotency (PubMed:18035408). Downstream SRRT target that mediates the promotion of neural stem cell self-renewal (By similarity). Keeps neural cells undifferentiated by countera
   1142..1240    -  protein_bind   attL2: mutant version of attL; recombination site for the Gateway® LR reaction LR Clonase™
   1258..1276    -  promoter       T7 promoter: promoter for bacteriophage T7 RNA polymerase
   1466..1489    +  promoter       Pc promoter (fragment): intI1 (promoter lies within the coding sequence); class 1 integron promoter
   1665..1721    +  CDS            GmR (fragment): gentamycin acetyltransferase; aacC1; confers resistance to gentamycin
   1728..2519    +  CDS            SmR: aminoglycoside adenylyltransferase (Murphy, 1985); aadA; confers resistance to spectinomycin and streptomycin
   2612..3200    +  rep_origin     ori: high-copy-number ColE1/pMB1/pBR322/pUC origin of replication
   3383..3475    +  CDS            lacI (fragment): lac repressor; lacI; The lac repressor binds to the lac operator to inhibit transcription in E. coli. This inhibition can be relieved by adding lactose or isopropyl-β-D-thiogalactopyranoside (IPTG).
   3530..3557    -  terminator     rrnB T2 terminator: transcription terminator T2 from the E. coli rrnB gene
   3689..3732    +  terminator     rrnB T1 terminator: Escherichia coli rrnB; transcription terminator T1 from the E. coli rrnB gene
