[The description below was written by a language model from this plasmid's Addgene catalogue record and pLannotate feature annotations shown in this document.]
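Description:
pDONR223_SOX2_WT is a Gateway entry clone built on the Invitrogen pDONR223 backbone and carrying the wild-type human SOX2 open reading frame. It belongs to the Target Accelerator Plasmid Collection, a set of wild-type and variant cancer-gene ORFs assembled for systematic functional testing of alleles. The plasmid is maintained in E. coli at high copy from a ColE1/pUC-type origin and is selected with spectinomycin through the aadA aminoglycoside adenylyltransferase gene (SmR). The sequenced record is about 3.7 kb. The annotation also picks up short fragments of lacZα, lacI, a gentamicin resistance gene and a class 1 integron Pc promoter; these are backbone remnants, not functional cassettes. rrnB T1 and T2 terminators are also present and help insulate the cloning region from read-through transcription.

The SOX2 coding sequence, which encodes the HMG-box transcription factor central to embryonic stem cell pluripotency and neural stem cell self-renewal, is flanked by two attL recombination sites. The software labels these attL3 and attL2; both are mutant attL sites used in the LR Clonase reaction. The record lists no promoter for the insert, so the plasmid is not an expression construct in itself. A T7 promoter lies just outside the downstream attL site, on the opposite strand to the ORF. The clone is in the "open" configuration, with no stop codon immediately after the insert, so LR transfer into a destination vector can place SOX2 in frame with a C-terminal tag or fusion partner. Its typical use is as a shuttle source for moving SOX2 into expression vectors, and as the wild-type reference alongside mutant alleles in the collection.
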