Addgene plasmid #82233: pDONR223_SOX2_WT
Purpose: Gateway Donor vector containing SOX2 , part of the Target Accelerator Plasmid Collection.
Depositing lab: Jesse Boehm & William Hahn & David Root. Depositing organization: Broad Institute. Publication: Systematic Functional Interrogation of Rare Cancer Variants Identifies Oncogenic Alleles. Kim E, Ilic N, Shrestha Y, Zou L, Kamburov A, Zhu C, Yang X, Lubonja R, Tran N, Nguyen C, Lawrence MS, Piccioni F, Bagul M, Doench JG, Chouinard CR, Wu X, Hogstrom L, Natoli T, Tamayo P, Horn H, Corsello SM, Lage K, Root DE, Subramanian A, Golub TR, Getz G, Boehm JS, Hahn WC. Cancer Discov. 2016 Jul;6(7):714-26. doi: 10.1158/2159-8290.CD-16-0160. Epub 2016 May 4. PubMed 27147599.
Backbone
  Vector backbone: pDONR223
  Backbone manufacturer: Invitrogen
  Backbone size w/o insert (bp): 2790
  Vector type: Gateway Entry vector
Growth in bacteria
  Bacterial resistance: Spectinomycin, 50 μg/mL
  Growth temperature: 37°C
  Growth strain: DH5alpha
  Copy number: High Copy
Gene/Insert
  Gene/Insert name: SOX2
  Species: H. sapiens (human)
  Mutation: WT
  GenBank ID: NM_003106.3
  Entrez Gene: SOX2 (a.k.a. ANOP3, MCOPS3)
  Promoter: None
  Cloning method: Gateway Cloning
  Sequencing primers: 5′ M13pUC-fwd; 3′ M13-Rev
Terms and licenses: Academic/Nonprofit Terms; Industry Terms: Not Available to Industry
Depositor comments: Open state: NO stop codon immediately follows insert. Supporting reference: Systematic morphological profiling of human gene and allele function via Cell Painting. Rohban MH, et al. Elife. 2017, Mar 18;6. pii: e24060. PubMed PMID 28315521
How to cite: pDONR223_SOX2_WT was a gift from Jesse Boehm & William Hahn & David Root (Addgene plasmid # 82233 ; http://n2t.net/addgene:82233 ; RRID:Addgene_82233)
