>Addgene plasmid #82233 | pDONR223_SOX2_WT | depositor partial sequence | sequence record 155604 | Insert sequence
ATGTACAACATGATGGAGACGGAGCTGAAGCCGCCGGGCCCGCAGCAAACTTCGGGGGGCGGCGGCGGCA
ACTCCACCGCGGCGGCGGCCGGCGGCAACCAGAAAAACAGCCCGGACCGCGTCAAGCGGCCCATGAATGC
CTTCATGGTGTGGTCCCGCGGGCAGCGGCGCAAGATGGCCCAGGAGAACCCCAAGATGCACAACTCGGAG
ATCAGCAAGCGCCTGGGCGCCGAGTGGAAACTTTTGTCGGAGACGGAGAAGCGGCCGTTCATCGACGAGG
CTAAGCGGCTGCGAGCGCTGCACATGAAGGAGCACCCGGATTATAAATACCGGCCCCGGCGGAAAACCAA
GACGCTCATGAAGAAGGATAAGTACACGCTGCCCGGCGGGCTGCTGGCCCCCGGCGGCAATAGCATGGCG
AGCGGGGTCGGGGTGGGCGCCGGCCTGGGCGCGGGCGTGAACCAGCGCATGGACAGTTACGCGCACATGA
ACGGCTGGAGCAACGGCAGCTACAGCATGATGCAGGACCAGCTGGGCTACCCGCAGCACCCGGGCCTCAA
TGCGCACGGCGCAGCGCAGATGCAGCCCATGCACCGCTACGACGTGAGCGCCCTGCAGTACAACTCCATG
ACCAGCTCGCAGACCTACATGAACGGCTCGCCCACCTACAGCATGTCCTACTCGCAGCAGGGCACCCCTG
GCATGGCTCTTGGCTCCATGGGTTCGGTGGTCAAGTCCGAGGCCAGCTCCAGCCCCCCTGTGGTTACCTC
TTCCTCCCACTCCAGGGCGCCCTGCCAGGCCGGGGACCTCCGGGACATGATCAGCATGTATCTCCCCGGC
GCCGAGGTGCCGGAACCCGCCGCCCCCAGCAGACTTCACATGTCCCAGCACTACCAGAGCGGCCCGGTGC
CCGGCACGGCCATTAACGGCACACTGCCCCTCTCACACATG
